Addgene plasmid #43782: IV-TAT
Depositing lab: Chad Cowan & Kiran Musunuru. Depositing organization: Harvard University. Publication: A TALEN Genome-Editing System for Generating Human Stem Cell-Based Disease Models. Ding Q, Lee YK, Schaefer EA, Peters DT, Veres A, Kim K, Kuperwasser N, Motola DL, Meissner TB, Hendriks WT, Trevisan M, Gupta RM, Moisan A, Banks E, Friesen M, Schinzel RT, Xia F, Tang A, Xia Y, Figueroa E, Wann A, Ahfeldt T, Daheron L, Zhang F, Rubin LL, Peng LF, Chung RT, Musunuru K, Cowan CA. Cell Stem Cell. 2012 Dec 12. pii: S1934-5909(12)00645-5. doi: 10.1016/j.stem.2012.11.011. PubMed 23246482.
Backbone
  Vector backbone: pCRII-TOPO
  Backbone manufacturer: Invitrogen
  Backbone size w/o insert (bp): 3973
  Vector type: Bacterial Cloning
Growth in bacteria
  Bacterial resistance: Ampicillin and Kanamycin, 100 & 50 μg/mL
  Growth temperature: 37°C
  Growth strain: Top10
  Copy number: High Copy
Gene/Insert
  Gene/Insert name: IV-TAT
  Species: Synthetic
  Insert size (bp): 279
  Cloning method: TOPO Cloning
  Sequencing primers: 5′ T7; 3′ M13-rev
Terms and licenses: Academic/Nonprofit Terms; Industry Terms: Not Available to Industry
How to cite: IV-TAT was a gift from Chad Cowan & Kiran Musunuru (Addgene plasmid # 43782 ; http://n2t.net/addgene:43782 ; RRID:Addgene_43782)
