[The description below was written by a language model from this plasmid's Addgene catalogue record.]
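Description:
IV-TAT is a small bacterial cloning plasmid built on the commercial pCRII-TOPO backbone (about 4 kb without insert), into which a 279 bp synthetic fragment named IV-TAT was introduced by TOPO cloning. It is maintained at high copy in E. coli and carries both ampicillin and kanamycin resistance, so either or both antibiotics can be used for selection. No feature table accompanies the record, so individual elements cannot be confirmed. The listed sequencing primers (T7 on the 5′ side and M13 reverse on the 3′ side) are consistent with the insert sitting in the standard multiple cloning region, flanked by these universal priming sites. The vector is a storage and propagation vehicle only, and the record lists no expression promoter, tag or reporter associated with the insert.

The record does not spell out what the insert encodes. The associated publication describes a TALEN genome-editing system for generating human stem cell-based disease models, which suggests the plasmid belongs to a library of pre-assembled TAL effector repeat modules. On that reading, the 279 bp length would fit roughly three repeat units of about 34 amino acids each. The name could then indicate a three-repeat block recognising the bases T-A-T, destined for position IV in a hierarchical assembly. This interpretation is an inference from the name, size and publication rather than something stated in the catalogue fields. If it holds, the plasmid would serve as a source of a defined repeat module, to be combined with other positional modules and a nuclease-bearing destination vector to build custom TALENs against chosen genomic targets.
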