>Addgene plasmid #43782 | IV-TAT | depositor partial sequence | sequence record 59047 | IV-TAT sequence 279 bps
CGTCTCGACTCACCCCAGAGCAGGTCGTGGCCATTGCCTCGAATGGAGGGGGCAAACAGGCGTTGGAAAC
CGTACAACGATTGCTGCCGGTGCTGTGCCAAGCGCACGGCCTCACCCCAGAGCAGGTCGTGGCAATCGCC
TCCAACATTGGCGGGAAACAGGCACTCGAGACTGTCCAGCGCCTGCTTCCCGTGCTGTGCCAAGCGCACG
GATTAACCCCAGAGCAGGTCGTGGCCATTGCCTCGAATGGAGGGGGCAGACCCGCACTGGAGAGAGACG
