>Addgene plasmid #43782 | IV-TAT | addgene partial sequence | sequence record 62109 | M13-F20 5'-TGTAAAACGACGGCCAGT-3'
CTATAGGGCGAATTGGGCCCTCTAGATGCATGCTCGAGCGGCCGCCAGTGTGATGGATATCTGCAGAATT
CGCCCTTATATAGATGCCGTCCTAGCGCGTCTCGACTCACCCCAGAGCAGGTCGTGGCCATTGCCTCGAA
TGGAGGGGGCAAACAGGCGTTGGAAACCGTACAACGATTGCTGCCGGTGCTGTGCCAAGCGCACGGCCTC
ACCCCAGAGCAGGTCGTGGCAATCGCCTCCAACATTGGCGGGAAACAGGCACTCGAGACTGTCCAGCGCC
TGCTTCCCGTGCTGTGCCAAGCGCACGGATTAACCCCAGAGCAGGTCGTGGCCATTGCCTCGAATGGAGG
GGGCAGACCCGCACTGGAGAGAGACGTGGGCACAGGAAAGATACTTAAGGGCGAATTCCAGCACACTGGC
GGCCGTTACTAGTGGATCCGAGCTCGGTACCAAGCTTGGCGTAATCATGGTCATAGCTGTTTCCTGTGTG
AAATTGTTATCCGCTCACAATTCCACACAACATACGAGCCGGAAGCATAAAGTGTAAAGCCTGGGGTGCC
TAATGAGTGAGCTAACTCACATTAATTGCGTTGCGCTCACTGCCCGCTTTCCAGTCGGGAAACCTGTCGT
GCCAGCTGCATTAATGAATCGGCCAACGCGCGGGGAGAGGCGGTTTGCGTATTGGGCGCTCTTCCGCTTC
CTCGCTCACTGACTCGCTGCGCTCGGTCGTTCGGCTGCGGCGAGCGGTATCAGCTCACTCAAAGGCGGTA
ATACGGTTATCCACAGAATCAGGGGATAACGCAGGAAAGAACATGTGAGCAAAAGGCCAGCAAAAGGCCA
GGAACCGTAAAAAGGCCGCGTTGCTGGCGTTTTTTCCATAGGCTCCGCCCCCCTGACGAGCATCACAAAA
ATCGACGCTCAAGT
